Addgene plasmid #55879: mRuby-Talin-ABM-10
Purpose: Localization: Talin Actin Binding Domain, Excitation: 558, Emission: 605
Depositing lab: Michael Davidson. Depositing organization: Florida State University, Tallahassee.
Backbone
  Vector backbone: mRuby
  Backbone size w/o insert (bp): 4750
  Vector type: Mammalian Expression
  Selectable markers: Neomycin (select with G418)
Growth in bacteria
  Bacterial resistance: Kanamycin, 50 μg/mL
  Growth temperature: 37°C
  Growth strain: DH5alpha
  Copy number: High Copy
Gene/Insert
  Gene/Insert name: Talin ABM (alt name: NM_011602.5)
  Species: M. musculus (mouse)
  Mutation: Actin Binding Module; I/LWEQ = 197 amino acids from C
  Entrez Gene: Tln1 (a.k.a. Tln)
  Promoter: CMV
  Tag / fusion protein: mRuby (N terminal on insert)
  Cloning method: Unknown
  Sequencing primers: 5′ CMV-F; 3′ SV40pA-R
Terms and licenses: Academic/Nonprofit Terms; Industry Terms
Depositor comments: . Excitation = 558; Emission = 605
How to cite: mRuby-Talin-ABM-10 was a gift from Michael Davidson (Addgene plasmid # 55879 ; http://n2t.net/addgene:55879 ; RRID:Addgene_55879)
