[The description below was written by a language model from this plasmid's Addgene catalogue record and pLannotate feature annotations shown in this document.]
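Description:
mRuby-Talin-ABM-10 is a mammalian expression plasmid that produces a red fluorescent fusion protein marking the actin-binding module of mouse talin-1 (Tln1). It is built on an mRuby C-terminal-fusion style backbone. The sequenced record is about 5.3 kb. The plasmid replicates in E. coli from a high-copy ColE1/pUC-type origin and also carries an f1 phage origin. A single NeoR/KanR (Tn5 aminoglycoside phosphotransferase) gene serves for selection in both hosts. A bacterial promoter placed just upstream drives it for kanamycin selection in bacteria, while the SV40 enhancer/early promoter drives it for G418 selection in mammalian cells, with transcripts terminated by the HSV TK polyadenylation signal. Several small annotated fragments (RSF ori, ble, large T antigen and bGH poly(A) pieces) appear to be partial matches within backbone sequence rather than functional elements.

The expression cassette uses the human CMV immediate-early enhancer and promoter to drive the mRuby coding sequence. This is followed by a short linker derived from the multiple cloning site and then a Tln1 fragment of roughly 590 bp. That length is consistent with the recorded I/LWEQ actin-binding module, described as the C-terminal 197 amino acids of talin. mRuby therefore sits at the N terminus of the talin fragment, and the transcript ends at an SV40 polyadenylation signal. The "10" in the name may refer to linker length, but the record does not say so.

The stated purpose is localization imaging. After transfection, the fusion reports where the talin actin-binding domain distributes in live or fixed cells, using red fluorescence with excitation at 558 nm and emission at 605 nm.
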