Features (pLannotate 1.2.2; 16 found; start..end, strand, type, name):
      1..51      +  rep_origin     RSF ori (fragment): Plasmids containing the RSF 1030 origin of replication can be propagated in E. coli cells that contain additional plasmids with compatible origins.
    119..422     +  enhancer       CMV enhancer: human cytomegalovirus immediate early enhancer
    423..626     +  promoter       CMV promoter: human cytomegalovirus (CMV) immediate early promoter
    671..1351    +  CDS            mRuby: mRuby is a basic (constitutively fluorescent) red fluorescent protein published in 2009, derived from Entacmaea quadricolor. It has low acid sensitivity.
   1352..1382    +  misc_feature   MCS (fragment): multiple cloning site
   1382..1972    +  CDS            Tln1 (fragment): TLN1_MOUSE - Also known as Tln. Experimental evidence at protein level: Swiss-Prot protein existence level 1. Probably involved in connections of major cytoskeletal structures to the plasma membrane. High molecular weight cytoskeletal protein concentrated at regions of cell-substratum contact and, in lymphocytes, at cell-cell contacts. From Mus musculus (Mouse).
   1998..2082    +  CDS            large T antigen (fragment): large T antigen from SV40 (simian virus 40)
   2105..2226    +  polyA_signal   SV40 poly(A) signal: SV40 polyadenylation signal
   2260..2688    -  rep_origin     f1 ori (sequence partly withheld): f1 bacteriophage origin of replication; arrow indicates direction of (+) strand synthesis
   2715..2819    +  promoter       AmpR promoter: bla
   2821..3178    +  promoter       SV40 promoter: SV40 enhancer and early promoter
   3213..4007    +  CDS            NeoR/KanR: aminoglycoside phosphotransferase from Tn5; aph(3')-II (or nptII); confers resistance to neomycin, kanamycin, and G418 (Geneticin®)
   4028..4180    +  CDS            ble (fragment): BLE_KLEPN - Experimental evidence at protein level: Swiss-Prot protein existence level 1. Binding protein with a strong affinity to the bleomycin family of antibiotics. Binds to CL990; an antimitotic-antibiotic compound. From Klebsiella pneumoniae.
   4239..4286    +  polyA_signal   HSV TK poly(A) signal: herpes simplex virus thymidine kinase polyadenylation signal (Cole and Stacy, 1985)
   4377..4393    -  polyA_signal   bGH poly(A) signal (fragment): bovine growth hormone polyadenylation signal
   4615..5203    +  rep_origin     ori: high-copy-number ColE1/pMB1/pBR322/pUC origin of replication
>Addgene plasmid #55879 | mRuby-Talin-ABM-10 | addgene full sequence | sequence record 215274 | Addgene NGS Result
CATGTTCTTTCCTGCGTTATCCCCTGATTCTGTGGATAACCGTATTACCGCCATGCATTAGTTATTAATA
GTAATCAATTACGGGGTCATTAGTTCATAGCCCATATATGGAGTTCCGCGTTACATAACTTACGGTAAAT
GGCCCGCCTGGCTGACCGCCCAACGACCCCCGCCCATTGACGTCAATAATGACGTATGTTCCCATAGTAA
CGCCAATAGGGACTTTCCATTGACGTCAATGGGTGGAGTATTTACGGTAAACTGCCCACTTGGCAGTACA
TCAAGTGTATCATATGCCAAGTACGCCCCCTATTGACGTCAATGACGGTAAATGGCCCGCCTGGCATTAT
GCCCAGTACATGACCTTATGGGACTTTCCTACTTGGCAGTACATCTACGTATTAGTCATCGCTATTACCA
TGGTGATGCGGTTTTGGCAGTACATCAATGGGCGTGGATAGCGGTTTGACTCACGGGGATTTCCAAGTCT
CCACCCCATTGACGTCAATGGGAGTTTGTTTTGGCACCAAAATCAACGGGACTTTCCAAAATGTCGTAAC
AACTCCGCCCCATTGACGCAAATGGGCGGTAGGCGTGTACGGTGGGAGGTCTATATAAGCAGAGCTGGTT
TAGTGAACCGTCAGATCCGCTAGCGCTACCGGTCGCCACCATGAACAGCCTGATCAAAGAAAACATGCGG
ATGAAGGTGGTGCTGGAAGGCAGCGTGAACGGCCACCAGTTCAAGTGCACCGGCGAGGGCGAGGGCAACC
CCTACATGGGCACCCAGACCATGCGGATCAAAGTGATCGAGGGCGGACCTCTGCCCTTCGCCTTCGACAT
CCTGGCCACATCCTTCATGTACGGCAGCCGGACCTTCATCAAGTACCCCAAGGGCATCCCCGATTTCTTC
AAGCAGAGCTTCCCCGAGGGCTTCACCTGGGAGAGAGTGACCAGATACGAGGACGGCGGCGTGATCACCG
TGATGCAGGACACCAGCCTGGAAGATGGCTGCCTGGTGTACCATGCCCAGGTCAGGGGCGTGAATTTTCC
CAGCAACGGCGCCGTGATGCAGAAGAAAACCAAGGGCTGGGAGCCCAACACCGAGATGATGTACCCCGCT
GACGGCGGACTGAGAGGCTACACCCACATGGCCCTGAAGGTGGACGGCGGAGGGCACCTGAGCTGCAGCT
TCGTGACCACCTACCGATCCAAGAAAACCGTGGGCAACATCAAGATGCCCGGCATCCACGCCGTGGACCA
CCGGCTGGAAAGGCTGGAAGAGTCCGACAACGAGATGTTCGTGGTGCAGCGGGAGCACGCCGTGGCCAAG
TTCGCCGGCCTGGGCGGAGGGTCCGGACTCAGATCTCGAGCTCAAGCTTCGATCCTAGAAGCTGCCAAGT
CCATCGCTGCAGCCACCAGTGCACTGGTAAAGGCTGCGTCAGCAGCCCAGAGGGAGCTGGTGGCTCAAGG
AAAGGTGGGCGCCATTCCAGCCAATGCACTGGATGATGGGCAGTGGTCGCAGGGCCTCATTTCCGCTGCC
CGTATGGTGGCTGCGGCCACCAACAATCTGTGTGAAGCAGCTAACGCAGCTGTCCAGGGCCATGCTAGCC
AGGAGAAACTCATTTCCTCAGCCAAGCAAGTAGCTGCCTCCACAGCTCAGCTCCTGGTAGCTTGCAAGGT
CAAAGCAGATCAGGACTCTGAGGCAATGAAACGGCTCCAGGCTGCTGGCAATGCAGTGAAGAGGGCCTCA
GATAACCTGGTAAAGGCGGCCCAGAAAGCTGCAGCCTTCGAAGACCAGGAGAATGAGACGGTGGTGGTGA
AGGAGAAAATGGTTGGGGGCATTGCCCAGATTATCGCAGCACAGGAAGAGATGCTTCGGAAGGAACGAGA
GCTGGAAGAGGCTCGGAAAAAGCTCGCCCAGATCCGGCAGCAGCAGTACAAGTTCTTGCCTTCAGAGCTT
CGAGACGAGCACTAAGGATCCACCGGATCTAGATAACTGATCATAATCAGCCATACCACATTTGTAGAGG
TTTTACTTGCTTTAAAAAACCTCCCACACCTCCCCCTGAACCTGAAACATAAAATGAATGCAATTGTTGT
TGTTAACTTGTTTATTGCAGCTTATAATGGTTACAAATAAAGCAATAGCATCACAAATTTCACAAATAAA
GCATTTTTTTCACTGCATTCTAGTTGTGGTTTGTCCAAACTCATCAATGTATCTTAACGCGTAAATTGTA
AGCGTTAATATTTTGTTAAAATTCGCGTTAAATTTTTGTTAAATCAGCTCATTTTTTAACCAATAGGCCG
AAATCGGCAAAATCCCTTATAAATCAAAAGAATAGACCGAGATAGGGT
[37 nt withheld, positions 2359-2395]
AAAGAACGTGGACTCCAACGTCAAAGG
[49 nt withheld, positions 2423-2471]
T
[91 nt withheld, positions 2473-2563]
G
[124 nt withheld, positions 2565-2688]
CAGGTGGCACTTTTCGGGGAAATGTGCGCGGAACCCCTATTTGTTTATTTTTCTAAATACATTCAAATAT
GTATCCGCTCATGAGACAATAACCCTGATAAATGCTTCAATAATATTGAAAAAGGAAGAGTCCTGAGGCG
GAAAGAACCAGCTGTGGAATGTGTGTCAGTTAGGGTGTGGAAAGTCCCCAGGCTCCCCAGCAGGCAGAAG
TATGCAAAGCATGCATCTCAATTAGTCAGCAACCAGGTGTGGAAAGTCCCCAGGCTCCCCAGCAGGCAGA
AGTATGCAAAGCATGCATCTCAATTAGTCAGCAACCATAGTCCCGCCCCTAACTCCGCCCATCCCGCCCC
TAACTCCGCCCAGTTCCGCCCATTCTCCGCCCCATGGCTGACTAATTTTTTTTATTTATGCAGAGGCCGA
GGCCGCCTCGGCCTCTGAGCTATTCCAGAAGTAGTGAGGAGGCTTTTTTGGAGGCCTAGGCTTTTGCAAA
GATCGATCAAGAGACAGGATGAGGATCGTTTCGCATGATTGAACAAGATGGATTGCACGCAGGTTCTCCG
GCCGCTTGGGTGGAGAGGCTATTCGGCTATGACTGGGCACAACAGACAATCGGCTGCTCTGATGCCGCCG
TGTTCCGGCTGTCAGCGCAGGGGCGCCCGGTTCTTTTTGTCAAGACCGACCTGTCCGGTGCCCTGAATGA
ACTGCAAGACGAGGCAGCGCGGCTATCGTGGCTGGCCACGACGGGCGTTCCTTGCGCAGCTGTGCTCGAC
GTTGTCACTGAAGCGGGAAGGGACTGGCTGCTATTGGGCGAAGTGCCGGGGCAGGATCTCCTGTCATCTC
ACCTTGCTCCTGCCGAGAAAGTATCCATCATGGCTGATGCAATGCGGCGGCTGCATACGCTTGATCCGGC
TACCTGCCCATTCGACCACCAAGCGAAACATCGCATCGAGCGAGCACGTACTCGGATGGAAGCCGGTCTT
GTCGATCAGGATGATCTGGACGAAGAGCATCAGGGGCTCGCGCCAGCCGAACTGTTCGCCAGGCTCAAGG
CGAGCATGCCCGACGGCGAGGATCTCGTCGTGACCCATGGCGATGCCTGCTTGCCGAATATCATGGTGGA
AAATGGCCGCTTTTCTGGATTCATCGACTGTGGCCGGCTGGGTGTGGCGGACCGCTATCAGGACATAGCG
TTGGCTACCCGTGATATTGCTGAAGAGCTTGGCGGCGAATGGGCTGACCGCTTCCTCGTGCTTTACGGTA
TCGCCGCTCCCGATTCGCAGCGCATCGCCTTCTATCGCCTTCTTGACGAGTTCTTCTGAGCGGGACTCTG
GGGTTCGAAATGACCGACCAAGCGACGCCCAACCTGCCATCACGAGATTTCGATTCCACCGCCGCCTTCT
ATGAAAGGTTGGGCTTCGGAATCGTTTTCCGGGACGCCGGCTGGATGATCCTCCAGCGCGGGGATCTCAT
GCTGGAGTTCTTCGCCCACCCTAGGGGGAGGCTAACTGAAACACGGAAGGAGACAATACCGGAAGGAACC
CGCGCTATGACGGCAATAAAAAGACAGAATAAAACGCACGGTGTTGGGTCGTTTGTTCATAAACGCGGGG
TTCGGTCCCAGGGCTGGCACTCTGTCGATACCCCACCGAGACCCCATTGGGGCCAATACGCCCGCGTTTC
TTCCTTTTCCCCACCCCACCCCCCAAGTTCGGGTGAAGGCCCAGGGCTCGCAGCCAACGTCGGGGCGGCA
GGCCCTGCCATAGCCTCAGGTTACTCATATATACTTTAGATTGATTTAAAACTTCATTTTTAATTTAAAA
GGATCTAGGTGAAGATCCTTTTTGATAATCTCATGACCAAAATCCCTTAACGTGAGTTTTCGTTCCACTG
AGCGTCAGACCCCGTAGAAAAGATCAAAGGATCTTCTTGAGATCCTTTTTTTCTGCGCGTAATCTGCTGC
TTGCAAACAAAAAAACCACCGCTACCAGCGGTGGTTTGTTTGCCGGATCAAGAGCTACCAACTCTTTTTC
CGAAGGTAACTGGCTTCAGCAGAGCGCAGATACCAAATACTGTTCTTCTAGTGTAGCCGTAGTTAGGCCA
CCACTTCAAGAACTCTGTAGCACCGCCTACATACCTCGCTCTGCTAATCCTGTTACCAGTGGCTGCTGCC
AGTGGCGATAAGTCGTGTCTTACCGGGTTGGACTCAAGACGATAGTTACCGGATAAGGCGCAGCGGTCGG
GCTGAACGGGGGGTTCGTGCACACAGCCCAGCTTGGAGCGAACGACCTACACCGAACTGAGATACCTACA
GCGTGAGCTATGAGAAAGCGCCACGCTTCCCGAAGGGAGAAAGGCGGACAGGTATCCGGTAAGCGGCAGG
GTCGGAACAGGAGAGCGCACGAGGGAGCTTCCAGGGGGAAACGCCTGGTATCTTTATAGTCCTGTCGGGT
TTCGCCACCTCTGACTTGAGCGTCGATTTTTGTGATGCTCGTCAGGGGGGCGGAGCCTATGGAAAAACGC
CAGCAACGCGGCCTTTTTACGGTTCCTGGCCTTTTGCTGGCCTTTTGCTCA
