>Addgene plasmid #55879 | mRuby-Talin-ABM-10 | depositor partial sequence | sequence record 86785 | insert sequence
GACGTCGATCCGCTAGCGCTACCGGTCGCCACCATGAACAGCCTGATCAAAGAAAACATGCGGATGAAGG
TGGTGCTGGAAGGCAGCGTGAACGGCCACCAGTTCAAGTGCACCGGCGAGGGCGAGGGCAACCCCTACAT
GGGCACCCAGACCATGCGGATCAAAGTGATCGAGGGCGGACCTCTGCCCTTCGCCTTCGACATCCTGGCC
ACATCCTTCATGTACGGCAGCCGGACCTTCATCAAGTACCCCAAGGGCATCCCCGATTTCTTCAAGCAGA
GCTTCCCCGAGGGCTTCACCTGGGAGAGAGTGACCAGATACGAGGACGGCGGCGTGATCACCGTGATGCA
GGACACCAGCCTGGAAGATGGCTGCCTGGTGTACCATGCCCAGGTCAGGGGCGTGAATTTTCCCAGCAAC
GGCGCCGTGATGCAGAAGAAAACCAAGGGCTGGGAGCCCAACACCGAGATGATGTACCCCGCTGACGGCG
GACTGAGAGGCTACACCCACATGGCCCTGAAGGTGGACGGCGGAGGGCACCTGAGCTGCAGCTTCGTGAC
CACCTACCGATCCAAGAAAACCGTGGGCAACATCAAGATGCCCGGCATCCACGCCGTGGACCACCGGCTG
GAAAGGCTGGAAGAGTCCGACAACGAGATGTTCGTGGTGCAGCGGGAGCACGCCGTGGCCAAGTTCGCCG
GCCTGGGCGGAGGGTCCGGACTCAGATCTCGAGCTCAAGCTTCGATCCTAGAAGCTGCCAAGTCCATCGC
TGCAGCCACCAGTGCACTGGTAAAGGCTGCGTCAGCAGCCCAGAGGGAGCTGGTGGCTCAAGGAAAGGTG
GGCGCCATTCCAGCCAATGCACTGGATGATGGGCAGTGGTCGCAGGGCCTCATTTCCGCTGCCCGTATGG
TGGCTGCGGCCACCAACAATCTGTGTGAAGCAGCTAACGCAGCTGTCCAGGGCCATGCTAGCCAGGAGAA
ACTCATTTCCTCAGCCAAGCAAGTAGCTGCCTCCACAGCTCAGCTCCTGGTAGCTTGCAAGGTCAAAGCA
GATCAGGACTCTGAGGCAATGAAACGGCTCCAGGCTGCTGGCAATGCAGTGAAGAGGGCCTCAGATAACC
TGGTAAAGGCGGCCCAGAAAGCTGCAGCCTTCGAAGACCAGGAGAATGAGACGGTGGTGGTGAAGGAGAA
AATGGTTGGGGGCATTGCCCAGATTATCGCAGCACAGGAAGAGATGCTTCGGAAGGAACGAGAGCTGGAA
GAGGCTCGGAAAAAGCTCGCCCAGATCCGGCAGCAGCAGTACAAGTTCTTGCCTTCAGAGCTTCGAGACG
AGCACTAAGGATCCACCGGATCTAGATAACTGATCATAATCAGCCATACCAC
